>Addgene plasmid #83183 | Hs.HRAS G12D | depositor full sequence | sequence record 158146 | Full Sequence
TTAACGCTAGCATGGATGTTTTCCCAGTCACGACGTTGTAAAACGACGGCCAGTCTTAAAATTCGAGCTC
GGTCCGAGGATCCGAAATAATGATTTTATTTTGACTGATAGTGACCTGTTCGTTGCAACAAATTGATAAG
CAATGCTTTTTTATAATGCCAACTTTGTACAAAAAAGTTGGCACCATGACGGAATATAAGCTGGTGGTGG
TGGGCGCCGACGGTGTGGGCAAGAGTGCGCTGACCATCCAGCTGATCCAGAACCATTTTGTGGACGAATA
CGACCCCACTATAGAGGATTCCTACCGGAAGCAGGTGGTCATTGATGGGGAGACGTGCCTGTTGGACATC
CTGGATACCGCCGGCCAGGAGGAGTACAGCGCCATGCGGGACCAGTACATGCGCACCGGGGAGGGCTTCC
TGTGTGTGTTTGCCATCAACAACACCAAGTCTTTTGAGGACATCCACCAGTACAGGGAGCAGATCAAACG
GGTGAAGGACTCGGATGACGTGCCCATGGTGCTGGTGGGGAACAAGTGTGACCTGGCTGCACGCACTGTG
GAATCTCGGCAGGCTCAGGACCTCGCCCGAAGCTACGGCATCCCCTACATCGAGACCTCGGCCAAGACCC
GGCAGGGAGTGGAGGATGCCTTCTACACGTTGGTGCGTGAGATCCGGCAGCACAAGCTGCGGAAGCTGAA
CCCTCCTGATGAGAGTGGCCCCGGCTGCATGAGCTGCAAGTGTGTGCTCTCCTAATCAACTTTCTTGTAC
AAAGTTGGCATTATAGGAAAGCATTGCTTATCAATTTGTTGCAACGAACAGGTCACTATCAGTCAAAATA
AAATCATTATTTGCATGCAAGCTTAGATCCTCTAGACCAGCCAGGACAGAAATGCCTCGACTTCGCTGCT
ACCCAAGGTTGCCGGGTGACGCACACCGTGGAAACGGATGAAGGCACGAACCCAGTGGACATAAGCCTGT
TCGGTTCGTAAGCTGTAATGCAAGTAGCGTATGCGCTCACGCAACTGGTCCAGAACCTTGACCGAACGCA
GCGGTGGTAACGGCGCAGTGGCGGTTTTCATGGCTTGTTATGACTGTTTTTTTGGGGTACAGTCTATGCC
TCGGGCATCCAAGCAGCAAGCGCGTTACGCCGTGGGTCGATGTTTGATGTTATGGAGCAGCAACGATGTT
ACGCAGCAGGGCAGTCGCCCTAAAACAAAGTTAAACATTATGAGGGAAGCGGTGATCGCCGAAGTATCGA
CTCAACTATCAGAGGTAGTTGGCGTCATCGAGCGCCATCTCGAACCGACGTTGCTGGCCGTACATTTGTA
CGGCTCCGCAGTGGATGGCGGCCTGAAGCCACACAGTGATATTGATTTGCTGGTTACGGTGACCGTAAGG
CTTGATGAAACAACGCGGCGAGCTTTGATCAACGACCTTTTGGAAACTTCGGCTTCCCCTGGAGAGAGCG
AGATTCTCCGCGCTGTAGAAGTCACCATTGTTGTGCACGACGACATCATTCCGTGGCGTTATCCAGCTAA
GCGCGAACTGCAATTTGGAGAATGGCAGCGCAATGACATTCTTGCAGGTATCTTCGAGCCAGCCACGATC
GACATTGATCTGGCTATCTTGCTGACAAAAGCAAGAGAACATAGCGTTGCCTTGGTAGGTCCAGCGGCGG
AGGAACTCTTTGATCCGGTTCCTGAACAGGATCTATTTGAGGCGCTAAATGAAACCTTAACGCTATGGAA
CTCGCCGCCCGACTGGGCTGGCGATGAGCGAAATGTAGTGCTTACGTTGTCCCGCATTTGGTACAGCGCA
GTAACCGGCAAAATCGCGCCGAAGGATGTCGCTGCCGACTGGGCAATGGAGCGCCTGCCGGCCCAGTATC
AGCCCGTCATACTTGAAGCTAGACAGGCTTATCTTGGACAAGAAGAAGATCGCTTGGCCTCGCGCGCAGA
TCAGTTGGAAGAATTTGTCCACTACGTGAAAGGCGAGATCACCAAGGTAGTCGGCAAATAACCCTCGAGC
CACCCATGACCAAAATCCCTTAACGTGAGTTACGCGTCGTTCCACTGAGCGTCAGACCCCGTAGAAAAGA
TCAAAGGATCTTCTTGAGATCCTTTTTTTCTGCGCGTAATCTGCTGCTTGCAAACAAAAAAACCACCGCT
ACCAGCGGTGGTTTGTTTGCCGGATCAAGAGCTACCAACTCTTTTTCCGAAGGTAACTGGCTTCAGCAGA
GCGCAGATACCAAATACTGTCCTTCTAGTGTAGCCGTAGTTAGGCCACCACTTCAAGAACTCTGTAGCAC
CGCCTACATACCTCGCTCTGCTAATCCTGTTACCAGTGGCTGCTGCCAGTGGCGATAAGTCGTGTCTTAC
CGGGTTGGACTCAAGACGATAGTTACCGGATAAGGCGCAGCGGTCGGGCTGAACGGGGGGTTCGTGCACA
CAGCCCAGCTTGGAGCGAACGACCTACACCGAACTGAGATACCTACAGCGTGAGCATTGAGAAAGCGCCA
CGCTTCCCGAAGGGAGAAAGGCGGACAGGTATCCGGTAAGCGGCAGGGTCGGAACAGGAGAGCGCACGAG
GGAGCTTCCAGGGGGAAACGCCTGGTATCTTTATAGTCCTGTCGGGTTTCGCCACCTCTGACTTGAGCGT
CGATTTTTGTGATGCTCGTCAGGGGGGCGGAGCCTATGGAAAAACGCCAGCAACGCGGCCTTTTTACGGT
TCCTGGCCTTTTGCTGGCCTTTTGCTCACATGTTCTTTCCTGCGTTATCCCCTGATTCTGTGGATAACCG
TATTACCGCCTTTGAGTGAGCTGATACCGCTCGCCGCAGCCGAACGACCGAGCGCAGCGAGTCAGTGAGC
GAGGAAGCGGAAGAGCGCCCAATACGCAAACCGCCTCTCCCCGCGCGTTGGCCGATTCATTAATGCAGCT
GGCACGACAGGTTTCCCGACTGGAAAGCGGGCAGTGAGCGCAACGCAATTAATACGCGTACCGCTAGCCA
GGAAGAGTTTGTAGAAACGCAAAAAGGCCATCCGTCAGGATGGCCTTCTGCTTAGTTTGATGCCTGGCAG
TTTATGGCGGGCGTCCTGCCCGCCACCCTCCGGGCCGTTGCTTCACAACGTTCAAATCCGCTCCCGGCGG
ATTTGTCCTACTCAGGAGAGCGTTCACCGACAAACAACAGATAAAACGAAAGGCCCAGTCTTCCGACTGA
GCCTTTCGTTTTATTTGATGCCTGGCAGTTCCCTACTCTCGCG
Features (pLannotate 1.2.2; 11 found; start..end, strand, type, name):
     18..54      -  CDS            lacZα (fragment): LacZα fragment of β-galactosidase; lacZ fragment
     85..180     +  protein_bind   attL3: mutant version of attL; recombination site for the Gateway® LR reaction LR Clonase™
    186..753     +  CDS            H-Ras (fragment): human small GTPase proto-oncoprotein
    760..853     -  protein_bind   attL2 (fragment): mutant version of attL; recombination site for the Gateway® LR reaction LR Clonase™
    968..991     +  promoter       Pc promoter (fragment): intI1 (promoter lies within the coding sequence); class 1 integron promoter
   1167..1223    +  CDS            GmR (fragment): gentamycin acetyltransferase; aacC1; confers resistance to gentamycin
   1230..2021    +  CDS            SmR: aminoglycoside adenylyltransferase (Murphy, 1985); aadA; confers resistance to spectinomycin and streptomycin
   2114..2702    +  rep_origin     ori: high-copy-number ColE1/pMB1/pBR322/pUC origin of replication
   2885..2977    +  CDS            lacI (fragment): lac repressor; lacI; The lac repressor binds to the lac operator to inhibit transcription in E. coli. This inhibition can be relieved by adding lactose or isopropyl-β-D-thiogalactopyranoside (IPTG).
   3032..3059    -  terminator     rrnB T2 terminator: transcription terminator T2 from the E. coli rrnB gene
   3191..3234    +  terminator     rrnB T1 terminator: Escherichia coli rrnB; transcription terminator T1 from the E. coli rrnB gene
