[The description below was written by a language model from this plasmid's Addgene catalogue record and pLannotate feature annotations shown in this document.]
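Description:
Hs.HRAS G12D is a Gateway entry clone built on the pDonor-255 backbone. It carries the human HRAS open reading frame (about 570 bp, based on the NM_005343.2 reference transcript) with a glycine-to-aspartate substitution at codon 12. G12D is a well-known activating change in RAS proteins that impairs GTP hydrolysis and keeps the GTPase in its signalling-competent state. The ORF retains its stop codon, so after transfer it can be expressed either as the native protein or with an N-terminal fusion partner, but not with a C-terminal tag.

In the 3,263-nt depositor sequence, the H-Ras coding region is flanked by two attL-type recombination sites, which the automated annotation labels attL3 and attL2 (the latter as a fragment). These sites let LR Clonase move the insert into a compatible destination vector. The entry clone has no annotated promoter positioned to drive HRAS, so expression depends on the destination vector chosen. rrnB T1 and T2 terminators lie upstream of the cassette, where they typically insulate the insert from read-through transcription.

The plasmid is propagated in E. coli from a high-copy ColE1/pUC-type origin. It is selected with spectinomycin through the aadA (SmR) aminoglycoside adenylyltransferase gene, which is preceded by fragments of a class 1 integron Pc promoter and a gentamicin acetyltransferase gene. Short lacZα and lacI fragments are also detected and appear to be non-functional backbone remnants. The clone serves as a source of mutant HRAS for building expression constructs, for example in studies of oncogenic RAS.
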