Addgene plasmid #83183: Hs.HRAS G12D
Purpose: Gateway ORF Entry clone of human HRAS [NM_005343.2 ] with stop codon (for native or N-terminal fusions), G12D mutation
Depositing lab: Dominic Esposito. Depositing organization: National Cancer Institute (NCI).
Backbone
  Vector backbone: pDonor-255
  Backbone size w/o insert (bp): 2693
  Vector type: Gateway Entry Clone
Growth in bacteria
  Bacterial resistance: Spectinomycin, 50 μg/mL
  Growth temperature: 37°C
  Growth strain: DH10B
  Copy number: High Copy
Gene/Insert
  Gene/Insert name: HRAS
  Species: H. sapiens (human)
  Insert size (bp): 570
  Mutation: G12D
  GenBank ID: NM_005343.2
  Entrez Gene: HRAS (a.k.a. C-BAS/HAS, C-H-RAS, C-HA-RAS1, CTLO, H-RASIDX, HAMSV, HRAS1, RASH1, p21ras)
  Cloning method: Gateway Cloning
  Sequencing primers: 5′ M13F 23-mer (5'-CCCAGTCACGACGTTGTAAAACG); 3′ attLR 23-mer (5'-TAACATCAGAGATTTTGAGACAC)
Terms and licenses: Academic/Nonprofit Terms; Industry Terms: Not Available to Industry
How to cite: Hs.HRAS G12D was a gift from Dominic Esposito (Addgene plasmid # 83183 ; http://n2t.net/addgene:83183 ; RRID:Addgene_83183)
