>Addgene plasmid #83183 | Hs.HRAS G12D | addgene partial sequence | sequence record 159310 | M13pUC-Fwd 5'-CCCAGTCACGACGTTGTAAAACG-3'
AATTCGAGCTCGGTCCGAGGATCCGAAATAATGATTTTATTTTGACTGATAGTGACCTGTTCGTTGCAAC
AAATTGATAAGCAATGCTTTTTTATAATGCCAACTTTGTACAAAAAAGTTGGCACCATGACGGAATATAA
GCTGGTGGTGGTGGGCGCCGACGGTGTGGGCAAGAGTGCGCTGACCATCCAGCTGATCCAGAACCATTTT
GTGGACGAATACGACCCCACTATAGAGGATTCCTACCGGAAGCAGGTGGTCATTGATGGGGAGACGTGCC
TGTTGGACATCCTGGATACCGCCGGCCAGGAGGAGTACAGCGCCATGCGGGACCAGTACATGCGCACCGG
GGAGGGCTTCCTGTGTGTGTTTGCCATCAACAACACCAAGTCTTTTGAGGACATCCACCAGTACAGGGAG
CAGATCAAACGGGTGAAGGACTCGGATGACGTGCCCATGGTGCTGGTGGGGAACAAGTGTGACCTGGCTG
CACGCACTGTGGAATCTCGGCAGGCTCAGGACCTCGCCCGAAGCTACGGCATCCCCTACATCGAGACCTC
GGCCAAGACCCGGCAGGGAGTGGAGGATGCCTTCTACACGTTGGTGCGTGAGATCCGGCAGCACAAGCTG
CGGAAGCTGAACCCTCCTGATGAGAGTGGCCCCGGCTGCATGAGCTGCAAGTGTGTGCTCTCCTAATCAA
CTTTCTTGTACAAAGTTGGCATTATAGGAAAGCATTGCTTATCAATTTGTTGCAACGAACAGGTCACTAT
CAGTCAAAATAAAATCATTATTTGCATGCAAGCTTAGATCCTCTAGACCAGCCAGGACAGAAATGCCTCG
ACTTCGCTGCTACCCAAGGTTGCCGGGTGACGCACACCGTGGAAAC
